Addgene plasmid #171677: pUHD-SB-AID/Hyg
Purpose: (Empty Backbone) TRE-controlled AID-fusion sleeping beauty transposon vector with selection marker (hygromycin)
Depositing lab: Randy Poon. Depositing organization: Hong Kong University of Science and Technology. Publication: One-step multiplex toolkit for efficient generation of conditional gene silencing human cell lines. Yeung TK, Lau HW, Ma HT, Poon RYC. Mol Biol Cell. 2021 May 12:mbcE21020051. doi: 10.1091/mbc.E21-02-0051. PubMed 33979199.
Backbone
  Vector backbone: pSBbi
  Backbone size (bp): 6026
  Vector type: Mammalian Expression
  Promoter: TRE
  Selectable markers: Hygromycin
  Tag / fusion protein: AID (N terminal on backbone)
Growth in bacteria
  Bacterial resistance: Ampicillin, 100 μg/mL
  Growth temperature: 37°C
  Growth strain: DH5alpha
  Copy number: High Copy
Terms and licenses: Academic/Nonprofit Terms; Industry Terms: Not Available to Industry
How to cite: pUHD-SB-AID/Hyg was a gift from Randy Poon (Addgene plasmid # 171677 ; http://n2t.net/addgene:171677 ; RRID:Addgene_171677)
