[The description below was written by a language model from this plasmid's Addgene catalogue record and pLannotate feature annotations shown in this document.]
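Description:
pUHD-SB-AID/Hyg is an empty mammalian expression backbone of 6,026 bp, derived from the pSBbi Sleeping Beauty transposon series. It is designed for stable genomic integration of a tetracycline-regulated, degron-tagged gene of interest. In bacteria it is maintained as a high-copy plasmid through a ColE1/pUC-type origin and selected with ampicillin via the β-lactamase gene and its native promoter.

The expression unit begins with a tetracycline response element containing seven tetO repeats, joined to a minimal CMV promoter. This TRE promoter spans the numbering origin of the circular map and lies upstream of a mini-AID coding sequence, the minimal auxin-inducible degron from Arabidopsis IAA17. A multiple cloning site fragment lies downstream of the degron, so an inserted open reading frame is expressed with AID at its N terminus. An SV40 polyadenylation signal is annotated after the cloning region, on the reverse strand. A separate cassette carries the hygromycin B phosphotransferase gene followed by a bGH poly(A) signal, which allows selection of stably transposed mammalian cells. The promoter driving this marker is not annotated, and neither are the Sleeping Beauty inverted terminal repeats, although the catalogue entry describes the plasmid as a transposon vector.

Together these parts give two layers of control over the cloned protein: transcription through the tetracycline system, and rapid auxin-triggered degradation in cells expressing TIR1. Both the Tet transactivator and TIR1 must be supplied separately, as must the transposase. The associated publication describes a toolkit for generating conditional gene-silencing human cell lines.
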