Features (pLannotate 1.2.2; 15 found; start..end, strand, type, name):
      1..20      +  promoter       TRE3GV promoter (fragment): 3rd-generation Tet-responsive promoter that can be activated by binding of Tet-On® 3G, optimized for retroviral and lentiviral vectors
    276..479     +  CDS            mini-AID: minimal degron from the auxin-responsive IAA17 protein of Arabidopsis thaliana (Kubota et al., 2013) acts as an auxin-inducible degron (AID) in the presence of TIR1
    831..857     +  misc_feature   MCS (fragment): pUC18/19 multiple cloning site
    924..1005    -  polyA_signal   SV40 poly(A) signal: SV40 polyadenylation signal
   1028..1096    -  CDS            large T antigen (fragment): large T antigen from SV40 (simian virus 40)
   1736..2756    +  CDS            HygR (fragment): hygromycin B phosphotransferase confers resistance to hygromycin
   2817..3041    +  polyA_signal   bGH poly(A) signal: bovine growth hormone polyadenylation signal
   3045..3066    +  promoter       SV40 promoter (fragment): SV40 enhancer and early promoter
   3538..4126    -  rep_origin     ori: high-copy-number ColE1/pMB1/pBR322/pUC origin of replication
   4297..5157    -  CDS            AmpR: β-lactamase; bla; confers resistance to ampicillin, carbenicillin, and related antibiotics
   5158..5262    -  promoter       AmpR promoter: bla
   5289..5339    +  misc_feature   bom (fragment): basis of mobility region from pBR322
   5676..5946    +  protein_bind   tetracycline response element: contains seven copies of the tetracycline operator tetO tetracycline repressor TetR
   5957..5974    +  misc_feature   MCS (fragment): pUC18/19 multiple cloning site
   5979..6017    +  promoter       minimal CMV promoter: human cytomegalovirus (CMV) immediate early promoter
>Addgene plasmid #171677 | pUHD-SB-AID/Hyg | addgene full sequence | sequence record 338221 | Addgene NGS Result
AACCGTCAGATCGCCTGGAGACGCCATCCACGCTGTTTTGACCTCCATAGAAGAGACCGGGACCGATCCA
GCCTCCGCGGGCTAGCATGGGCAGTGTCGAGCTGAATCTGAGGGAGACTGAGCTGTGTCTTGGTCTTCCC
GGTGGAGATACAGTGGCTCCGGTAACCGGAAACAAGAGAGGGTTCTCAGAGACGGTTGATCTGAAGCTAA
ATCTGAATAATGAGCCTGCAAACAAGGAAGGATCTACGACTCATGACGTCGTGACTTTTGATTCCAAGGA
GAAGAGTGCTTGTCCTAAAGATCCAGCCAAACCTCCGGCCAAGGCACAAGTTGTGGGATGGCCACCGGTG
AGATCATACCGGAAGAACGTGATGGTTTCCTGCCAAAAATCAAGCGGTGGCCCGGAGGCGGCGGCGTTCG
TGAAGGTATCAATGGACGGAGCACCGTACTTGAGGAAAATCGATTTGAGGATGTATAAAAGCTACGATGA
GCTTTCTAATGCTTTGTCCAACATGTTCAGCTCTTTTACGATGGGCAAACATGGAGGAGAAGAAGGAATG
ATAGACTTCATGAATGAGAGGAAATTGATGGATTTGGTGAATAGCTGGGACTATGTTCCCTCTTATGAAG
ACAAAGACGGTGATTGGATGCTCGTCGGCGACGTTCCTTGGCCAATGTTCGTCGATACATGCAAGCGTTT
ACGTCTCATGAAAGGATCGGATGCCATTGGTCTCGCTCCGAGGGCGATGGAGAAGTGCAAGAGCAGAGCT
GCGGCCGGAGCTGGTGCAGGCGCTGGAGCGGGTGCCGATATCCTATTCACCATGGCTCGAGAATTCGAGC
TCGGTACCCGGGGATCCAGACATGATAAGATCGATAGACATGATAAGATACATTGATGAGTTTGGACAAA
CCACAACAAGAATGCAGTGAAAAAAATGCTTTATTTGTGAAATTTGTGATGCTATTGCTTTATTTGTAAC
CATTATAAGCTGCAATAAACAAGTTAACAACAACAATTGCATTCATTTTATGTTTCAGGTTCAGGGGGAG
ATGTGGGAGGTTTTTTAAAGCAAGTAAAACCTCTACAAATGTGGTACCTAGACGAGACCCTGTCTCACAA
AATAAAGTAAGCCCGGACTGAGTGCGGAAAGGCGGGCCTGGCGGGTCTGGTCTCCCCATGCGGGCCACCA
GAGGCCCTGCAGCCTTCAGTCGCTTGAAGGGGTAATGGCGCTTCCACTCACAAACATGGCGGACAGAGCG
TGTGAACGAGATGAACAGCCCCTCAAAAATATGGCCGCCGAGGCTGGACGGCCGTGCCCCAGCAGCACCG
CCTCCGCGCCCCACGTGATCTCTCGCCGGGCACAGCGCTGACCGCGGAGGTCCAACCGGAAGAATGTCCG
GATTGGACATTCGGAAGAGGGCCCGCCTTCCCTGGGGAATCTCTGCGCACGCGCAGAACGCTTCGACCAA
TGAAAACACAGGAAGCCGTCCGCGCAACCGCGTTGCGTCACTTCTGCCGCCCCTGTTTCAAGGTATATAG
CCGTAGACGGAACTTCGCCTTTCTCTCGGCCTTAGCGCCATTTTTTTGGGTGAGTGTTTTTTGGTTCCTG
CGTTGGGATTCCGTGTACAATCCATAGACATCTGACCTCGGCACTTAGCATCATCACAGCAAACTAACTG
TAGCCTTTCTCTCTTTCCCTGTAGAAACCTCTGCACTCGACATGGATAGATCCGGAAAGCCTGAACTCAC
CGCGACGTCTGTCGAGAAGTTTCTGATCGAAAAGTTCGACAGCGTCTCCGACCTGATGCAGCTCTCGGAG
GGCGAAGAATCTCGTGCTTTCAGCTTCGATGTAGGAGGGCGTGGATATGTCCTGCGGGTAAATAGCTGCG
CCGATGGTTTCTACAAAGATCGTTATGTTTATCGGCACTTTGCATCGGCCGCGCTCCCGATTCCGGAAGT
GCTTGACATTGGGGAGTTCAGCGAGAGCCTGACCTATTGCATCTCCCGCCGTGCACAGGGTGTCACGTTG
CAAGACCTGCCTGAAACCGAACTGCCCGCTGTTCTGCAGCCGGTCGCGGAGGCTATGGATGCGATCGCTG
CGGCCGATCTTAGCCAGACGAGCGGGTTCGGCCCATTCGGACCGCAAGGAATCGGTCAATACACTACATG
GCGTGATTTCATATGCGCGATTGCTGATCCCCATGTGTATCACTGGCAAACTGTGATGGACGACACCGTC
AGTGCGTCCGTCGCGCAGGCTCTCGATGAGCTGATGCTTTGGGCCGAGGACTGCCCCGAAGTCCGGCACC
TCGTGCACGCGGATTTCGGCTCCAACAATGTCCTGACGGACAATGGCCGCATAACAGCGGTCATTGACTG
GAGCGAGGCGATGTTCGGGGATTCCCAATACGAGGTCGCCAACATCTTCTTCTGGAGGCCGTGGTTGGCT
TGTATGGAGCAGCAGACGCGCTACTTCGAGCGGAGGCATCCGGAGCTTGCAGGATCGCCGCGGCTCCGGG
CGTATATGCTCCGCATTGGTCTTGACCAACTCTATCAGAGCTTGGTTGACGGCAATTTCGATGATGCAGC
TTGGGCGCAGGGTCGATGCGACGCAATCGTCCGATCCGGAGCCGGGACTGTCGGGCGTACACAAATCGCC
CGCAGAAGCGCGGCCGTCTGGACCGATGGCTGTGTAGAAGTACTCGCCGATAGTGGAAACCGACGCCCCA
GCACTCGTCCGAGGGCAAAGGAATAGTTCGAAGGCCTGTCGTGAAGCTTGGGGATCAATTCTCTAGAGCT
CGCTGATCAGCCTCGACTGTGCCTTCTAGTTGCCAGCCATCTGTTGTTTGCCCCTCCCCCGTGCCTTCCT
TGACCCTGGAAGGTGCCACTCCCACTGTCCTTTCCTAATAAAATGAGGAAATTGCATCGCATTGTCTGAG
TAGGTGTCATTCTATTCTGGGGGGTGGGGTGGGGCAGGACAGCAAGGGGGAGGATTGGGAAGACAATAGC
AGGCATGCTGGGGATGCGGTGGGCTCTATGGCTTCTGAGGCGGAAAGAACCAGCTGGGCCTACTAGCTAC
TCGGGACCCCTTACCGAAACATCGCCGCATTCTGCAGAGGAGTCGAGTGTATGTAAACTTCTGACCCACT
GGGAATGTGATGAAAGAAATAAAAGCTGAAATGAATCATTCTCTCTACTATTATTCTGATATTTCACATT
CTTAAAATAAAGTGGTGATCCTAACTGACCTAAGACAGGGAATTTTTACTAGGATTAAATGTCAGGAATT
GTGAAAAAGTGAGTTTAAATGTATTTGGCTAAGGTGTATGTAAACTTCCGACTTCAACTGTATAGGGATC
TGCTTCCTCGCTCACTGACTCGCTGCGCTCGGTCGTTCGGCTGCGGCGAGCGGTATCAGCTCACTCAAAG
GCGGTAATACGGTTATCCACAGAATCAGGGGATAACGCAGGAAAGAACATGTGAGCAAAAGGCCAGCAAA
AGGCCAGGAACCGTAAAAAGGCCGCGTTGCTGGCGTTTTTCCATAGGCTCCGCCCCCCTGACGAGCATCA
CAAAAATCGACGCTCAAGTCAGAGGTGGCGAAACCCGACAGGACTATAAAGATACCAGGCGTTTCCCCCT
GGAAGCTCCCTCGTGCGCTCTCCTGTTCCGACCCTGCCGCTTACCGGATACCTGTCCGCCTTTCTCCCTT
CGGGAAGCGTGGCGCTTTCTCATAGCTCACGCTGTAGGTATCTCAGTTCGGTGTAGGTCGTTCGCTCCAA
GCTGGGCTGTGTGCACGAACCCCCCGTTCAGCCCGACCGCTGCGCCTTATCCGGTAACTATCGTCTTGAG
TCCAACCCGGTAAGACACGACTTATCGCCACTGGCAGCAGCCACTGGTAACAGGATTAGCAGAGCGAGGT
ATGTAGGCGGTGCTACAGAGTTCTTGAAGTGGTGGCCTAACTACGGCTACACTAGAAGAACAGTATTTGG
TATCTGCGCTCTGCTGAAGCCAGTTACCTTCGGAAAAAGAGTTGGTAGCTCTTGATCCGGCAAACAAACC
ACCGCTGGTAGCGGTGGTTTTTTTGTTTGCAAGCAGCAGATTACGCGCAGAAAAAAAGGATCTCAAGAAG
ATCCTTTGATCTTTTCTACGGGGTCTGACGCTCAGTGGAACGAAAACTCACGTTAAGGGATTTTGGTCAT
GAGATTATCAAAAAGGATCTTCACCTAGATCCTTTTAAATTAAAAATGAAGTTTTAAATCAATCTAAAGT
ATATATGAGTAAACTTGGTCTGACAGTTACCAATGCTTAATCAGTGAGGCACCTATCTCAGCGATCTGTC
TATTTCGTTCATCCATAGTTGCCTGACTCCCCGTCGTGTAGATAACTACGATACGGGAGGGCTTACCATC
TGGCCCCAGTGCTGCAATGATACCGCGAGACCCACGCTCACCGGCTCCAGATTTATCAGCAATAAACCAG
CCAGCCGGAAGGGCCGAGCGCAGAAGTGGTCCTGCAACTTTATCCGCCTCCATCCAGTCTATTAATTGTT
GCCGGGAAGCTAGAGTAAGTAGTTCGCCAGTTAATAGTTTGCGCAACGTTGTTGCCATTGCTACAGGCAT
CGTGGTGTCACGCTCGTCGTTTGGTATGGCTTCATTCAGCTCCGGTTCCCAACGATCAAGGCGAGTTACA
TGATCCCCCATGTTGTGCAAAAAAGCGGTTAGCTCCTTCGGTCCTCCGATCGTTGTCAGAAGTAAGTTGG
CCGCAGTGTTATCACTCATGGTTATGGCAGCACTGCATAATTCTCTTACTGTCATGCCATCCGTAAGATG
CTTTTCTGTGACTGGTGAGTACTCAACCAAGTCATTCTGAGAATAGTGTATGCGGCGACCGAGTTGCTCT
TGCCCGGCGTCAATACGGGATAATACCGCGCCACATAGCAGAACTTTAAAAGTGCTCATCATTGGAAAAC
GTTCTTCGGGGCGAAAACTCTCAAGGATCTTACCGCTGTTGAGATCCAGTTCGATGTAACCCACTCGTGC
ACCCAACTGATCTTCAGCATCTTTTACTTTCACCAGCGTTTCTGGGTGAGCAAAAACAGGAAGGCAAAAT
GCCGCAAAAAAGGGAATAAGGGCGACACGGAAATGTTGAATACTCATACTCTTCCTTTTTCAATATTATT
GAAGCATTTATCAGGGTTATTGTCTCATGAGCGGATACATATTTGAATGTATTTAGAAAAATAAACAAAT
AGGGGTTCCGCGCACATTTCCCCGAAAAGTGCCACCTGATGCGGTGTGAAATACCGCACAGATGCGTAAG
GAGAAAATACCGCATCAGGAAATTGTAAGCGTTAAGATCCCTATACAGTTGAAGTCGGAAGTTTACATAC
ACTTAAGTTGGAGTCATTAAAACTCGTTTTTCAACTACTCCACAAATTTCTTGTTAACAAACAATAGTTT
TGGCAAGTCAGTTAGGACATCTACTTTGTGCATGACACAAGTCATTTTTCCAACAATTGTTTACAGACAG
ATTATTTCACTTATAATTCACTGTATCACAATTCCAGTGGGTCAGAAGTTTACATACACTAAGTTCGACT
CCTCTGCAGAATGCGGCGATGTTTCGGTAAGGGGTCCGCTATCTAGGCCCTTTCGTCTTTAGTCGAGTTT
ACCACTCCCTATCAGTGATAGAGAAAAGTGAAAGTCGAGTTTACCACTCCCTATCAGTGATAGAGAAAAG
TGAAAGTCGAGTTTACCACTCCCTATCAGTGATAGAGAAAAGTGAAAGTCGAGTTTACCACTCCCTATCA
GTGATAGAGAAAAGTGAAAGTCGAGTTTACCACTCCCTATCAGTGATAGAGAAAAGTGAAAGTCGAGTTT
ACCACTCCCTATCAGTGATAGAGAAAAGTGAAAGTCGAGTTTACCACTCCCTATCAGTGATAGAGAAAAG
TGAAAGTCGAGCTCGGTACCCGGGTCGAGGTAGGCGTGTACGGTGGGAGGCCTATATAAGCAGAGCTCGT
TTAGTG
